LOCUS       Exported 5466 bp ds-DNA circular SYN 12-MAY-2021
DEFINITION  Expresses the C-terminal split-intein fragment of S. aureus BE3.9max
            from the CMV promoter.
ACCESSION   .
VERSION     .
KEYWORDS    CMV_Npu-saBE3.9max C-terminal
SOURCE      synthetic DNA construct
  ORGANISM  synthetic DNA construct
REFERENCE   1 (bases 1 to 5466)
  AUTHORS   Levy JM, Yeh WH, Pendse N, Davis JR, Hennessey E, Butcher R, Koblan
            LW, Comander J, Liu Q, Liu DR
  TITLE     Cytosine and adenine base editing of the brain, liver, retina, heart
            and skeletal muscle of mice via adeno-associated viruses.
  JOURNAL   Nat Biomed Eng. 2020 Jan;4(1):97-110. doi:
            10.1038/s41551-019-0501-5. Epub 2020 Jan 14.
  PUBMED    31937940
REFERENCE   2 (bases 1 to 5466)
  AUTHORS   .
  TITLE     Direct Submission
  JOURNAL   Exported May 12, 2021 from SnapGene Server 1.1.58
            http://www.snapgene.com
FEATURES             Location/Qualifiers
     source          1..5466
                     /organism="synthetic DNA construct"
                     /mol_type="other DNA"
     promoter        132..335
                     /label=CMV promoter
                     /note="human cytomegalovirus (CMV) immediate early
                     promoter"
     primer_bind     286..306
                     /label=CMV-F
                     /note="Human CMV immediate early promoter, forward primer"
     primer_bind     377..396
                     /label=T7
                     /note="T7 promoter, forward primer"
     promoter        377..395
                     /label=T7 promoter
                     /note="promoter for bacteriophage T7 RNA polymerase"
     CDS             445..465
                     /codon_start=1
                     /product="nuclear localization signal of SV40 (simian virus
                     40) large T antigen"
                     /label=SV40 NLS
                     /translation="PKKKRKV"
     CDS             2161..2409
                     /codon_start=1
                     /product="uracil-DNA glycosylase inhibitor from a Bacillus
                     subtilis bacteriophage (Mol et al., 1995)"
                     /label=UGI
                     /translation="TNLSDIIEKETGKQLVIQESILMLPEEVEEVIGNKPESDILVHTA
                     YDESTDENVMLLTSDAPEYKPWALVIQDSNGENKIKML"
     CDS             2452..2472
                     /codon_start=1
                     /product="nuclear localization signal of SV40 (simian virus
                     40) large T antigen"
                     /label=SV40 NLS
                     /translation="PKKKRKV"
     CDS             2481..2498
                     /codon_start=1
                     /product="6xHis affinity tag"
                     /label=6xHis
                     /translation="HHHHHH"
     primer_bind     complement(2521..2538)
                     /label=BGH-rev
                     /note="Bovine growth hormone terminator, reverse primer.
                     Also called BGH reverse"
     polyA_signal    2527..2751
                     /label=bGH poly(A) signal
                     /note="bovine growth hormone polyadenylation signal"
     primer_bind     complement(2822..2838)
                     /label=M13 rev
                     /note="common sequencing primer, one of multiple similar
                     variants"
     primer_bind     complement(2822..2838)
                     /label=M13 Reverse
                     /note="In lacZ gene. Also called M13-rev"
     primer_bind     complement(2835..2857)
                     /label=M13/pUC Reverse
                     /note="In lacZ gene"
     protein_bind    2846..2862
                     /label=lac operator
                     /bound_moiety="lac repressor encoded by lacI"
                     /note="The lac repressor binds to the lac operator to
                     inhibit transcription in E. coli. This inhibition can be
                     relieved by adding lactose or
                     isopropyl-beta-D-thiogalactopyranoside (IPTG)."
     promoter        complement(2870..2900)
                     /label=lac promoter
                     /note="promoter for the E. coli lac operon"
     protein_bind    2915..2936
                     /label=CAP binding site
                     /bound_moiety="E. coli catabolite activator protein"
                     /note="CAP binding activates transcription in the presence
                     of cAMP."
     primer_bind     complement(3053..3070)
                     /label=L4440
                     /note="L4440 vector, forward primer"
     rep_origin      complement(3224..3812)
                     /direction=LEFT
                     /label=ori
                     /note="high-copy-number ColE1/pMB1/pBR322/pUC origin of
                     replication"
     primer_bind     complement(3304..3323)
                     /label=pBR322ori-F
                     /note="pBR322 origin, forward primer"
     CDS             complement(3983..4843)
                     /codon_start=1
                     /gene="bla"
                     /product="beta-lactamase"
                     /label=AmpR
                     /note="confers resistance to ampicillin, carbenicillin, and
                     related antibiotics"
                     /translation="MSIQHFRVALIPFFAAFCLPVFAHPETLVKVKDAEDQLGARVGYI
                     ELDLNSGKILESFRPEERFPMMSTFKVLLCGAVLSRIDAGQEQLGRRIHYSQNDLVEYS
                     PVTEKHLTDGMTVRELCSAAITMSDNTAANLLLTTIGGPKELTAFLHNMGDHVTRLDRW
                     EPELNEAIPNDERDTTMPVAMATTLRKLLTGELLTLASRQQLIDWMEADKVAGPLLRSA
                     LPAGWFIADKSGAGERGSRGIIAALGPDGKPSRIVVIYTTGSQATMDERNRQIAEIGAS
                     LIKHW"
     primer_bind     4606..4625
                     /label=Amp-R
                     /note="Ampicillin resistance gene, reverse primer"
     promoter        complement(4844..4948)
                     /gene="bla"
                     /label=AmpR promoter
     primer_bind     complement(5027..5046)
                     /label=pRS-marker
                     /note="pRS vectors, use to sequence yeast selectable
                     marker"
     enhancer        5218..131
                     /label=CMV enhancer
                     /note="human cytomegalovirus immediate early enhancer"
ORIGIN
        1 atatgccaag tacgccccct attgacgtca atgacggtaa atggcccgcc tggcattatg
       61 cccagtacat gaccttatgg gactttccta cttggcagta catctacgta ttagtcatcg
      121 ctattaccat ggtgatgcgg ttttggcagt acatcaatgg gcgtggatag cggtttgact
      181 cacggggatt tccaagtctc caccccattg acgtcaatgg gagtttgttt tggcaccaaa
      241 atcaacggga ctttccaaaa tgtcgtaaca actccgcccc attgacgcaa atgggcggta
      301 ggcgtgtacg gtgggaggtc tatataagca gagctggttt agtgaaccgt cagatccgct
      361 agagatccgc ggccgctaat acgactcact atagggagag ccgccaccat gaaacggaca
      421 gccgacggaa gcgagttcga gtcaccaaag aagaagcgga aagtcatcaa gattgctaca
      481 cggaaatacc tgggaaagca gaacgtgtac gacatcggcg tggagcggga tcacaacttc
      541 gccctgaaga atggctttat cgccagcaat tgtctgtatt ctctggaggc catccctctg
      601 gaggacctgc tgaacaatcc attcaactac gaggtggatc acatcatccc ccggagcgtg
      661 agcttcgaca attcttttaa caataaggtg ctggtgaagc aggaggagaa cagcaagaag
      721 ggcaatagga cccctttcca gtacctgtct agctccgatt ctaagatcag ctacgagaca
      781 ttcaagaagc acatcctgaa tctggccaag ggcaagggcc gcatcagcaa gaccaagaag
      841 gagtacctgc tggaggagcg ggacatcaac agattctccg tgcagaagga cttcatcaac
      901 cggaatctgg tggacaccag atacgccaca cgcggcctga tgaatctgct gcggtcttat
      961 ttcagagtga acaatctgga tgtgaaggtg aagagcatca acggcggctt cacctccttt
     1021 ctgcggagaa agtggaagtt taagaaggag cgcaacaagg gctataagca ccacgccgag
     1081 gatgccctga tcatcgccaa tgccgacttc atctttaagg agtggaagaa gctggacaag
     1141 gccaagaaag tgatggagaa ccagatgttc gaggagaagc aggccgagag catgcccgag
     1201 atcgagacag agcaggagta caaggagatt ttcatcacac ctcaccagat caagcacatc
     1261 aaggacttca aggactacaa gtattctcac agggtggata agaagcccaa ccgcgagctg
     1321 atcaatgaca ccctgtatag cacacggaag gacgataagg gcaataccct gatcgtgaac
     1381 aatctgaacg gcctgtacga caaggataat gacaagctga agaagctgat caacaagtct
     1441 cccgagaagc tgctgatgta ccaccacgat cctcagacat atcagaagct gaagctgatc
     1501 atggagcagt acggcgacga gaagaaccca ctgtataagt actatgagga gacaggcaac
     1561 tacctgacaa agtatagcaa gaaggataat ggccccgtga tcaagaagat caagtactat
     1621 ggcaacaagc tgaatgccca cctggacatc accgacgatt accctaactc tcgcaataag
     1681 gtggtgaagc tgagcctgaa gccataccgg ttcgacgtgt acctggacaa cggcgtgtat
     1741 aagtttgtga cagtgaagaa tctggatgtg atcaagaagg agaactacta tgaggtgaac
     1801 agcaagtgct acgaggaggc caagaagctg aagaagatca gcaaccaggc cgagttcatc
     1861 gcctcttttt acaacaatga cctgatcaag atcaatggcg agctgtatag agtgatcggc
     1921 gtgaacaatg atctgctgaa cagaatcgaa gtgaatatga tcgacatcac ctacagggag
     1981 tatctggaga acatgaatga taagaggccc cctcgcatca tcaagaccat cgcctctaag
     2041 acacagagca tcaagaagta cagcacagac atcctgggga acctgtatga agtcaagagc
     2101 aagaaacatc ctcagattat caagaaaggc agcggcggga gcggcgggag cggggggagc
     2161 actaatctga gcgacatcat tgagaaggag actgggaaac agctggtcat tcaggagtcc
     2221 atcctgatgc tgcctgagga ggtggaggaa gtgatcggca acaagccaga gtctgacatc
     2281 ctggtgcaca ccgcctacga cgagtccaca gatgagaatg tgatgctgct gacctctgac
     2341 gcccccgagt ataagccttg ggccctggtc atccaggatt ctaacggcga gaataagatc
     2401 aagatgctga gcggaggatc caaaagaacc gccgacggca gcgaattcga gcccaagaag
     2461 aagaggaaag tctaaccggt catcatcacc atcaccattg agtttaaacc cgctgatcag
     2521 cctcgactgt gccttctagt tgccagccat ctgttgtttg cccctccccc gtgccttcct
     2581 tgaccctgga aggtgccact cccactgtcc tttcctaata aaatgaggaa attgcatcgc
     2641 attgtctgag taggtgtcat tctattctgg ggggtggggt ggggcaggac agcaaggggg
     2701 aggattggga agacaatagc aggcatgctg gggatgcggt gggctctatg gcttctgagg
     2761 cggaaagaac cagctggggc tcgataccgt cgacctctag ctagagcttg gcgtaatcat
     2821 ggtcatagct gtttcctgtg tgaaattgtt atccgctcac aattccacac aacatacgag
     2881 ccggaagcat aaagtgtaaa gcctagggtg cctaatgagt gagctaactc acattaattg
     2941 cgttgcgctc actgcccgct ttccagtcgg gaaacctgtc gtgccagctg cattaatgaa
     3001 tcggccaacg cgcggggaga ggcggtttgc gtattgggcg ctcttccgct tcctcgctca
     3061 ctgactcgct gcgctcggtc gttcggctgc ggcgagcggt atcagctcac tcaaaggcgg
     3121 taatacggtt atccacagaa tcaggggata acgcaggaaa gaacatgtga gcaaaaggcc
     3181 agcaaaaggc caggaaccgt aaaaaggccg cgttgctggc gtttttccat aggctccgcc
     3241 cccctgacga gcatcacaaa aatcgacgct caagtcagag gtggcgaaac ccgacaggac
     3301 tataaagata ccaggcgttt ccccctggaa gctccctcgt gcgctctcct gttccgaccc
     3361 tgccgcttac cggatacctg tccgcctttc tcccttcggg aagcgtggcg ctttctcata
     3421 gctcacgctg taggtatctc agttcggtgt aggtcgttcg ctccaagctg ggctgtgtgc
     3481 acgaaccccc cgttcagccc gaccgctgcg ccttatccgg taactatcgt cttgagtcca
     3541 acccggtaag acacgactta tcgccactgg cagcagccac tggtaacagg attagcagag
     3601 cgaggtatgt aggcggtgct acagagttct tgaagtggtg gcctaactac ggctacacta
     3661 gaagaacagt atttggtatc tgcgctctgc tgaagccagt taccttcgga aaaagagttg
     3721 gtagctcttg atccggcaaa caaaccaccg ctggtagcgg tggttttttt gtttgcaagc
     3781 agcagattac gcgcagaaaa aaaggatctc aagaagatcc tttgatcttt tctacggggt
     3841 ctgacactca gtggaacgaa aactcacgtt aagggatttt ggtcatgaga ttatcaaaaa
     3901 ggatcttcac ctagatcctt ttaaattaaa aatgaagttt taaatcaatc taaagtatat
     3961 atgagtaaac ttggtctgac agttaccaat gcttaatcag tgaggcacct atctcagcga
     4021 tctgtctatt tcgttcatcc atagttgcct gactccccgt cgtgtagata actacgatac
     4081 gggagggctt accatctggc cccagtgctg caatgatacc gcgagaccca cgctcaccgg
     4141 ctccagattt atcagcaata aaccagccag ccggaagggc cgagcgcaga agtggtcctg
     4201 caactttatc cgcctccatc cagtctatta attgttgccg ggaagctaga gtaagtagtt
     4261 cgccagttaa tagtttgcgc aacgttgttg ccattgctac aggcatcgtg gtgtcacgct
     4321 cgtcgtttgg tatggcttca ttcagctccg gttcccaacg atcaaggcga gttacatgat
     4381 cccccatgtt gtgcaaaaaa gcggttagct ccttcggtcc tccgatcgtt gtcagaagta
     4441 agttggccgc agtgttatca ctcatggtta tggcagcact gcataattct cttactgtca
     4501 tgccatccgt aagatgcttt tctgtgactg gtgagtactc aaccaagtca ttctgagaat
     4561 agtgtatgcg gcgaccgagt tgctcttgcc cggcgtcaat acgggataat accgcgccac
     4621 atagcagaac tttaaaagtg ctcatcattg gaaaacgttc ttcggggcga aaactctcaa
     4681 ggatcttacc gctgttgaga tccagttcga tgtaacccac tcgtgcaccc aactgatctt
     4741 cagcatcttt tactttcacc agcgtttctg ggtgagcaaa aacaggaagg caaaatgccg
     4801 caaaaaaggg aataagggcg acacggaaat gttgaatact catactcttc ctttttcaat
     4861 attattgaag catttatcag ggttattgtc tcatgagcgg atacatattt gaatgtattt
     4921 agaaaaataa acaaataggg gttccgcgca catttccccg aaaagtgcca cctgacgtcg
     4981 acggatcggg agatcgatct cccgatcccc tagggtcgac tctcagtaca atctgctctg
     5041 atgccgcata gttaagccag tatctgctcc ctgcttgtgt gttggaggtc gctgagtagt
     5101 gcgcgagcaa aatttaagct acaacaaggc aaggcttgac cgacaattgc atgaagaatc
     5161 tgcttagggt taggcgtttt gcgctgcttc gcgatgtacg ggccagatat acgcgttgac
     5221 attgattatt gactagttat taatagtaat caattacggg gtcattagtt catagcccat
     5281 atatggagtt ccgcgttaca taacttacgg taaatggccc gcctggctga ccgcccaacg
     5341 acccccgccc attgacgtca ataatgacgt atgttcccat agtaacgcca atagggactt
     5401 tccattgacg tcaatgggtg gagtatttac ggtaaactgc ccacttggca gtacatcaag
     5461 tgtatc
//
