[The description below was written by a language model from this plasmid's Addgene catalogue record and the feature table of its GenBank file.]
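Description:
CMV_Npu-saBE3.9max C-terminal is a 5.5 kb mammalian expression plasmid on a pCMV backbone that encodes the C-terminal half of a split-intein version of the Staphylococcus aureus Cas9-based cytosine base editor BE3.9max. It is maintained in E. coli through a high-copy ColE1/pUC-type origin and selected with ampicillin via the beta-lactamase (AmpR) gene. There is no mammalian selection marker in the feature table, so the plasmid appears suited to transient transfection.

The synthetic insert is driven by the human CMV immediate-early enhancer and promoter and terminated by the bovine growth hormone polyadenylation signal. A T7 promoter lies between the CMV promoter and the coding region. The annotated parts of the open reading frame are an N-terminal SV40 nuclear localization signal, then a long unannotated stretch, followed by a uracil-DNA glycosylase inhibitor (UGI) domain, a second SV40 NLS and a 6xHis tag. From the construct's name and stated purpose, the unannotated stretch presumably holds the Npu (Nostoc punctiforme DnaE) C-intein and the C-terminal portion of SaCas9. The feature table does not delimit these elements or give the split position.

Split-intein halves work in pairs. When this plasmid is co-expressed with the matching N-terminal construct, the intein fragments associate and trans-splice the two polypeptides into a full-length base editor, in which UGI favours C-to-T outcomes by blocking uracil excision. The associated work concerns delivering base editors to mouse tissues with adeno-associated viruses, where splitting the editor overcomes packaging limits. This plasmid has no annotated AAV ITRs, so it is a plain expression version rather than a packaging genome. No guide RNA cassette is annotated either.
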