Addgene plasmid #137180: CMV_Npu-saBE3.9max C-terminal
Purpose: Expresses the C-terminal split-intein fragment of S. aureus BE3.9max from the CMV promoter
Depositing lab: David Liu. Depositing organization: Broad Institute. Publication: Cytosine and adenine base editing of the brain, liver, retina, heart and skeletal muscle of mice via adeno-associated viruses. Levy JM, Yeh WH, Pendse N, Davis JR, Hennessey E, Butcher R, Koblan LW, Comander J, Liu Q, Liu DR. Nat Biomed Eng. 2020 Jan;4(1):97-110. doi: 10.1038/s41551-019-0501-5. Epub 2020 Jan 14. PubMed 31937940.
Backbone
  Vector backbone: pCMV
  Vector type: Mammalian Expression
Growth in bacteria
  Bacterial resistance: Ampicillin, 100 μg/mL
  Growth temperature: 37°C
  Growth strain: Mach1
  Copy number: High Copy
Gene/Insert
  Gene/Insert name: Npu-saBE3.9max_C-terminal (alt name: JL818)
  Species: Synthetic
  Promoter: CMV
  Cloning method: Gibson Cloning
Terms and licenses: Academic/Nonprofit Terms; Industry Terms: Not Available to Industry
How to cite: CMV_Npu-saBE3.9max C-terminal was a gift from David Liu (Addgene plasmid # 137180 ; http://n2t.net/addgene:137180 ; RRID:Addgene_137180)
